>Addgene plasmid #85223 | PH Akt-Venus | addgene full sequence | sequence record 169596 | Addgene NGS Result
CGCCCATTGACGTCAATAATGACGTATGTTCCCATAGTAACGCCAATAGGGACTTTCCATTGACGTCAAT
GGGTGGAGTATTTACGGTAAACTGCCCACTTGGCAGTACATCAAGTGTATCATATGCCAAGTACGCCCCC
TATTGACGTCAATGACGGTAAATGGCCCGCCTGGCATTATGCCCAGTACATGACCTTATGGGACTTTCCT
ACTTGGCAGTACATCTACGTATTAGTCATCGCTATTACCATGGTGATGCGGTTTTGGCAGTACATCAATG
GGCGTGGATAGCGGTTTGACTCACGGGGATTTCCAAGTCTCCACCCCATTGACGTCAATGGGAGTTTGTT
TTGGCACCAAAATCAACGGGACTTTCCAAAATGTCGTAACAACTCCGCCCCATTGACGCAAATGGGCGGT
AGGCGTGTACGGTGGGAGGTCTATATAAGCAGAGCTCTCTGGCTAACTAGAGAACCCACTGCTTACTGGC
TTATCGAAATTAATACGACTCACTATAGGGAGACCCAAGCTTGCGGCCGCGAATTCGCCACCATGAGCGA
CGTGGCTATTGTGAAGGAGGGTTGGCTGCACAAACGAGGGGAGTACATCAAGACCTGGCGGCCACGCTAC
TTCCTCCTCAAGAATGATGGCACCTTCATTGGCTACAAGGAGCGGCCGCAGGATGTGGACCAACGTGAGG
CTCCCCTCAACAACTTCTCTGTGGCGCAGTGCCAGCTGATGAAGACGGAGCGGCCCCGGCCCAACACCTT
CATCATCCGCTGCCTGCAGTGGACCACTGTCATCGAACGCACCTTCCATGTGGAGACTCCTGAGGAGCGG
GAGGAGTGGACAACCGCCATCCAGACTGTGGCTGACGGCCTCAAGAAGCAGGAGGAGGAGGAGATGGACT
TCCGGTCGGGCTCACCCAGTGACAACTCAGGGGCTGAAGAGATGGAGGTGTCCCTGGCCAAGCCCAAGCA
CCGCGTGACCATGAACGGATCCATGGTGAGCAAGGGCGAGGAGCTGTTCACCGGGGTGGTGCCCATCCTG
GTCGAGCTGGACGGCGACGTAAACGGCCACAAGTTCAGCGTGTCCGGCGAGGGCGAGGGCGATGCCACCT
ACGGCAAGCTGACCCTGAAGCTGATCTGCACCACCGGCAAGCTGCCCGTGCCCTGGCCCACCCTCGTGAC
CACTCTGGGCTACGGCCTACAGTGCTTCGCCCGCTACCCCGACCACATGAAGCAGCACGACTTCTTCAAG
TCCGCCATGCCCGAAGGCTACGTCCAGGAGCGCACCATCTTCTTCAAGGACGACGGCAACTACAAGACCC
GCGCCGAGGTGAAGTTCGAGGGCGACACCCTGGTGAACCGCATCGAGCTGAAGGGCATCGACTTCAAGGA
GGACGGCAACATCCTGGGGCACAAGCTGGAGTACAACTACAACAGCCACAACGTCTATATCACCGCCGAC
AAGCAGAAGAACGGCATCAAGGCCAACTTCAAGATCCGCCACAACATCGAGGACGGCGGCGTGCAGCTCG
CCGACCACTACCAGCAGAACACCCCCATCGGCGACGGCCCCGTGCTGCTGCCCGACAACCACTACCTGAG
CTACCAGTCCGCCCTGAGCAAAGACCCCAACGAGAAGCGCGATCACATGGTCCTGCTGGAGTTCGTGACC
GCCGCCGGGATCACTCTCGGCATGGACGAGCTGTACAAGTAGTCTAGAGGGCCCTATTCTATAGTGTCAC
CTAAATGCTAGAGCTCGCTGATCAGCCTCGACTGTGCCTTCTAGTTGCCAGCCATCTGTTGTTTGCCCCT
CCCCCGTGCCTTCCTTGACCCTGGAAGGTGCCACTCCCACTGTCCTTTCCTAATAAAATGAGGAAATTGC
ATCGCATTGTCTGAGTAGGTGTCATTCTATTCTGGGGGGTGGGGTGGGGCAGGACAGCAAGGGGGAGGAT
TGGGAAGACAATAGCAGGCATGCTGGGGATGCGGTGGGCTCTATGGCTTCTGAGGCGGAAAGAACCAGCT
GGGGCTCTAGGGGGTATCCCC
[124 nt withheld, positions 2052-2175]
C
[91 nt withheld, positions 2177-2267]
A
[49 nt withheld, positions 2269-2317]
CCTTTGACGTTGGAGTCCACGTTCTTT
[37 nt withheld, positions 2345-2381]
ACCCTATCTCGGTCTATTCTTTTGATTTATAAGGGATTTTGCCGATTTCGGCCTATTGGTTAAAAAATGA
GCTGATTTAACAAAAATTTAACGCGAATTAATTCTGTGGAATGTGTGTCAGTTAGGGTGTGGAAAGTCCC
CAGGCTCCCCAGCAGGCAGAAGTATGCAAAGCATGCATCTCAATTAGTCAGCAACCAGGTGTGGAAAGTC
CCCAGGCTCCCCAGCAGGCAGAAGTATGCAAAGCATGCATCTCAATTAGTCAGCAACCATAGTCCCGCCC
CTAACTCCGCCCATCCCGCCCCTAACTCCGCCCAGTTCCGCCCATTCTCCGCCCCATGGCTGACTAATTT
TTTTTATTTATGCAGAGGCCGAGGCCGCCTCTGCCTCTGAGCTATTCCAGAAGTAGTGAGGAGGCTTTTT
TGGAGGCCTAGGCTTTTGCAAAAAGCTCCCGGGAGCTTGTATATCCATTTTCGGATCTGATCAAGAGACA
GGATGAGGATCGTTTCGCATGATTGAACAAGATGGATTGCACGCAGGTTCTCCGGCCGCTTGGGTGGAGA
GGCTATTCGGCTATGACTGGGCACAACAGACAATCGGCTGCTCTGATGCCGCCGTGTTCCGGCTGTCAGC
GCAGGGGCGCCCGGTTCTTTTTGTCAAGACCGACCTGTCCGGTGCCCTGAATGAACTGCAGGACGAGGCA
GCGCGGCTATCGTGGCTGGCCACGACGGGCGTTCCTTGCGCAGCTGTGCTCGACGTTGTCACTGAAGCGG
GAAGGGACTGGCTGCTATTGGGCGAAGTGCCGGGGCAGGATCTCCTGTCATCTCACCTTGCTCCTGCCGA
GAAAGTATCCATCATGGCTGATGCAATGCGGCGGCTGCATACGCTTGATCCGGCTACCTGCCCATTCGAC
CACCAAGCGAAACATCGCATCGAGCGAGCACGTACTCGGATGGAAGCCGGTCTTGTCGATCAGGATGATC
TGGACGAAGAGCATCAGGGGCTCGCGCCAGCCGAACTGTTCGCCAGGCTCAAGGCGCGCATGCCCGACGG
CGAGGATCTCGTCGTGACCCATGGCGATGCCTGCTTGCCGAATATCATGGTGGAAAATGGCCGCTTTTCT
GGATTCATCGACTGTGGCCGGCTGGGTGTGGCGGACCGCTATCAGGACATAGCGTTGGCTACCCGTGATA
TTGCTGAAGAGCTTGGCGGCGAATGGGCTGACCGCTTCCTCGTGCTTTACGGTATCGCCGCTCCCGATTC
GCAGCGCATCGCCTTCTATCGCCTTCTTGACGAGTTCTTCTGAGCGGGACTCTGGGGTTCGAAATGACCG
ACCAAGCGACGCCCAACCTGCCATCACGAGATTTCGATTCCACCGCCGCCTTCTATGAAAGGTTGGGCTT
CGGAATCGTTTTCCGGGACGCCGGCTGGATGATCCTCCAGCGCGGGGATCTCATGCTGGAGTTCTTCGCC
CACCCCAACTTGTTTATTGCAGCTTATAATGGTTACAAATAAAGCAATAGCATCACAAATTTCACAAATA
AAGCATTTTTTTCACTGCATTCTAGTTGTGGTTTGTCCAAACTCATCAATGTATCTTATCATGTCTGTAT
ACCGTCGACCTCTAGCTAGAGCTTGGCGTAATCATGGTCATAGCTGTTTCCTGTGTGAAATTGTTATCCG
CTCACAATTCCACACAACATACGAGCCGGAAGCATAAAGTGTAAAGCCTGGGGTGCCTAATGAGTGAGCT
AACTCACATTAATTGCGTTGCGCTCACTGCCCGCTTTCCAGTCGGGAAACCTGTCGTGCCAGCTGCATTA
ATGAATCGGCCAACGCGCGGGGAGAGGCGGTTTGCGTATTGGGCGCTCTTCCGCTTCCTCGCTCACTGAC
TCGCTGCGCTCGGTCGTTCGGCTGCGGCGAGCGGTATCAGCTCACTCAAAGGCGGTAATACGGTTATCCA
CAGAATCAGGGGATAACGCAGGAAAGAACATGTGAGCAAAAGGCCAGCAAAAGGCCAGGAACCGTAAAAA
GGCCGCGTTGCTGGCGTTTTTCCATAGGCTCCGCCCCCCTGACGAGCATCACAAAAATCGACGCTCAAGT
CAGAGGTGGCGAAACCCGACAGGACTATAAAGATACCAGGCGTTTCCCCCTGGAAGCTCCCTCGTGCGCT
CTCCTGTTCCGACCCTGCCGCTTACCGGATACCTGTCCGCCTTTCTCCCTTCGGGAAGCGTGGCGCTTTC
TCATAGCTCACGCTGTAGGTATCTCAGTTCGGTGTAGGTCGTTCGCTCCAAGCTGGGCTGTGTGCACGAA
CCCCCCGTTCAGCCCGACCGCTGCGCCTTATCCGGTAACTATCGTCTTGAGTCCAACCCGGTAAGACACG
ACTTATCGCCACTGGCAGCAGCCACTGGTAACAGGATTAGCAGAGCGAGGTATGTAGGCGGTGCTACAGA
GTTCTTGAAGTGGTGGCCTAACTACGGCTACACTAGAAGAACAGTATTTGGTATCTGCGCTCTGCTGAAG
CCAGTTACCTTCGGAAAAAGAGTTGGTAGCTCTTGATCCGGCAAACAAACCACCGCTGGTAGCGGTGGTT
TTTTTGTTTGCAAGCAGCAGATTACGCGCAGAAAAAAAGGATCTCAAGAAGATCCTTTGATCTTTTCTAC
GGGGTCTGACGCTCAGTGGAACGAAAACTCACGTTAAGGGATTTTGGTCATGAGATTATCAAAAAGGATC
TTCACCTAGATCCTTTTAAATTAAAAATGAAGTTTTAAATCAATCTAAAGTATATATGAGTAAACTTGGT
CTGACAGTTACCAATGCTTAATCAGTGAGGCACCTATCTCAGCGATCTGTCTATTTCGTTCATCCATAGT
TGCCTGACTCCCCGTCGTGTAGATAACTACGATACGGGAGGGCTTACCATCTGGCCCCAGTGCTGCAATG
ATACCGCGAGACCCACGCTCACCGGCTCCAGATTTATCAGCAATAAACCAGCCAGCCGGAAGGGCCGAGC
GCAGAAGTGGTCCTGCAACTTTATCCGCCTCCATCCAGTCTATTAATTGTTGCCGGGAAGCTAGAGTAAG
TAGTTCGCCAGTTAATAGTTTGCGCAACGTTGTTGCCATTGCTACAGGCATCGTGGTGTCACGCTCGTCG
TTTGGTATGGCTTCATTCAGCTCCGGTTCCCAACGATCAAGGCGAGTTACATGATCCCCCATGTTGTGCA
AAAAAGCGGTTAGCTCCTTCGGTCCTCCGATCGTTGTCAGAAGTAAGTTGGCCGCAGTGTTATCACTCAT
GGTTATGGCAGCACTGCATAATTCTCTTACTGTCATGCCATCCGTAAGATGCTTTTCTGTGACTGGTGAG
TACTCAACCAAGTCATTCTGAGAATAGTGTATGCGGCGACCGAGTTGCTCTTGCCCGGCGTCAATACGGG
ATAATACCGCGCCACATAGCAGAACTTTAAAAGTGCTCATCATTGGAAAACGTTCTTCGGGGCGAAAACT
CTCAAGGATCTTACCGCTGTTGAGATCCAGTTCGATGTAACCCACTCGTGCACCCAACTGATCTTCAGCA
TCTTTTACTTTCACCAGCGTTTCTGGGTGAGCAAAAACAGGAAGGCAAAATGCCGCAAAAAAGGGAATAA
GGGCGACACGGAAATGTTGAATACTCATACTCTTCCTTTTTCAATATTATTGAAGCATTTATCAGGGTTA
TTGTCTCATGAGCGGATACATATTTGAATGTATTTAGAAAAATAAACAAATAGGGGTTCCGCGCACATTT
CCCCGAAAAGTGCCACCTGACGTCGACGGATCGGGAGATCTCCCGATCCCCTATGGTGCACTCTCAGTAC
AATCTGCTCTGATGCCGCATAGTTAAGCCAGTATCTGCTCCCTGCTTGTGTGTTGGAGGTCGCTGAGTAG
TGCGCGAGCAAAATTTAAGCTACAACAAGGCAAGGCTTGACCGACAATTGCATGAAGAATCTGCTTAGGG
TTAGGCGTTTTGCGCTGCTTCGCGATGTACGGGCCAGATATACGCGTTGACATTGATTATTGACTAGTTA
TTAATAGTAATCAATTACGGGGTCATTAGTTCATAGCCCATATATGGAGTTCCGCGTTACATAACTTACG
GTAAATGGCCCGCCTGGCTGACCGCCCAACGACCCC
Features (pLannotate 1.2.2; 22 found; start..end, strand, type, name):
    253..456     +  promoter       CMV promoter: human cytomegalovirus (CMV) immediate early promoter
    452..485     +  LTR            5' LTR (truncated) (fragment): truncated 5' long terminal repeat (LTR) from HIV-1
    501..519     +  promoter       T7 promoter: promoter for bacteriophage T7 RNA polymerase
    553..997     +  CDS            Akt1 (fragment): human serine/threonine protein kinase activated by growth factors; AKT1
   1003..1719    +  CDS            Venus: Venus is a basic (constitutively fluorescent) yellow fluorescent protein published in 2002, derived from Aequorea victoria. It is reported to be a rapidly-maturing weak dimer with moderate acid sensitivity.
   1738..1756    -  promoter       SP6 promoter: promoter for bacteriophage SP6 RNA polymerase
   1782..2006    +  polyA_signal   bGH poly(A) signal: bovine growth hormone polyadenylation signal
   2010..2031    +  promoter       SV40 promoter (fragment): SV40 enhancer and early promoter
   2052..2480    +  rep_origin     f1 ori (sequence partly withheld): f1 bacteriophage origin of replication; arrow indicates direction of (+) strand synthesis
   2494..2823    +  promoter       SV40 promoter: SV40 enhancer and early promoter
   2890..3681    +  CDS            neo: KKA2_KLEPN - Also known as kan, nptII. Experimental evidence at protein level: Swiss-Prot protein existence level 1. Resistance to kanamycin, neomycin, paromomycin, ribostamycin, butirosin and gentamicin B. From Klebsiella pneumoniae.
   3705..3863    +  CDS            ble (fragment): BLE_KLEPN - Experimental evidence at protein level: Swiss-Prot protein existence level 1. Binding protein with a strong affinity to the bleomycin family of antibiotics. Binds to CL990; an antimitotic-antibiotic compound. From Klebsiella pneumoniae.
   3858..3979    +  polyA_signal   SV40 poly(A) signal: SV40 polyadenylation signal
   4052..4068    -  protein_bind   lac operator: The lac repressor binds to the lac operator to inhibit transcription in E. coli. This inhibition can be relieved by adding lactose or isopropyl-β-D-thiogalactopyranoside (IPTG). lac repressor encoded by lacI
   4076..4106    -  promoter       lac promoter: promoter for the E. coli lac operon
   4121..4142    -  protein_bind   CAP binding site: CAP binding activates transcription in the presence of cAMP. E. coli catabolite activator protein
   4155..4247    -  CDS            lacI (fragment): lac repressor; lacI; The lac repressor binds to the lac operator to inhibit transcription in E. coli. This inhibition can be relieved by adding lactose or isopropyl-β-D-thiogalactopyranoside (IPTG).
   4430..5018    -  rep_origin     ori: high-copy-number ColE1/pMB1/pBR322/pUC origin of replication
   5189..6049    -  CDS            AmpR: β-lactamase; bla; confers resistance to ampicillin, carbenicillin, and related antibiotics
   6050..6154    -  promoter       AmpR promoter: bla
   6213..6265    -  misc_feature   bom (fragment): basis of mobility region from pBR322
   6420..252     +  enhancer       CMV enhancer (across the origin): human cytomegalovirus immediate early enhancer
