[The description below was written by a language model from this plasmid's Addgene catalogue record and pLannotate feature annotations shown in this document.]
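Description:
PH Akt-Venus is a mammalian expression plasmid built on the pcDNA3.1 backbone that encodes a fluorescent biosensor for the membrane lipid PIP3. The insert is the N-terminal portion of human AKT1 (residues 1-148), which contains the pleckstrin homology (PH) domain. It was cloned between EcoRI and XbaI sites and is fused at its C terminus to the yellow fluorescent protein Venus. Transcription is driven by the CMV immediate-early enhancer and promoter and terminated by the bovine growth hormone polyadenylation signal. A T7 promoter upstream and an SP6 promoter downstream flank the fusion. The record lists T7 and BGH reverse primers for sequencing.

The plasmid is propagated in E. coli through a high-copy ColE1/pUC-type origin with ampicillin resistance (β-lactamase), and it also carries an f1 origin for single-stranded DNA production. For mammalian cells, an SV40 early promoter drives the neomycin phosphotransferase gene, followed by an SV40 poly(A) signal, so stable transfectants can be selected with G418. The automated annotation also reports short fragments such as an HIV-1 LTR piece, ble, lacI and bom. These are probably backbone remnants or partial sequence matches rather than functional elements. The sequenced record is 6,547 nt, slightly shorter than the 6,582 bp total given in the catalogue.

Because the Akt PH domain binds PIP3, the Venus fusion moves from the cytosol to membrane regions where PIP3 accumulates. This gives a live-cell imaging readout of where and when PIP3 is generated. The associated work used it to study signaling during optogenetically controlled immune cell migration.
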