Addgene plasmid #85223: PH Akt-Venus
Purpose: Venus tagged PH domain of Akt for use as a PIP3 sensor
Depositing lab: Narasimhan Gautam. Depositing organization: Washington University in Saint Louis. Publication: Subcellular optogenetic activation of Cdc42 controls local and distal signaling to drive immune cell migration. O'Neill PR, Kalyanaraman V, Gautam N. Mol Biol Cell. 2016 May 1;27(9):1442-50. doi: 10.1091/mbc.E15-12-0832. Epub 2016 Mar 3. PubMed 26941336.
Backbone
  Vector backbone: pcDNA3.1
  Backbone size w/o insert (bp): 5428
  Total vector size (bp): 6582
  Vector type: Mammalian Expression
  Selectable markers: Neomycin (select with G418)
Growth in bacteria
  Bacterial resistance: Ampicillin, 100 μg/mL
  Growth temperature: 37°C
  Growth strain: DH5alpha
  Copy number: High Copy
Gene/Insert
  Gene/Insert name: PH AKT(1-148)
  Species: H. sapiens (human)
  Insert size (bp): 444
  GenBank ID: NM_001014431.1
  Entrez Gene: AKT1 (a.k.a. AKT, PKB, PKB-ALPHA, PRKBA, RAC, RAC-ALPHA)
  Promoter: CMV
  Tag / fusion protein: Venus (C terminal on insert)
  Cloning method: Restriction Enzyme; 5′ cloning site EcoR1 (not destroyed); 3′ cloning site XbaI (not destroyed)
  Sequencing primers: 5′ T7 primer; 3′ BGH reverse primer
Terms and licenses: Academic/Nonprofit Terms; Industry Terms: Not Available to Industry
How to cite: PH Akt-Venus was a gift from Narasimhan Gautam (Addgene plasmid # 85223 ; http://n2t.net/addgene:85223 ; RRID:Addgene_85223)
